Addgene plasmid #41485: TAL-2CC3
Depositing lab: Veit Hornung. Depositing organization: Universitaetsklinikum Bonn. Publication: A ligation-independent cloning technique for high-throughput assembly of transcription activator-like effector genes. Schmid-Burgk JL, Schmidt T, Kaiser V, Honing K, Hornung V. Nat Biotechnol. 2012 Dec 16. doi: 10.1038/nbt.2460. PubMed 23242165.
Backbone
  Vector backbone: pPCR-Script Amp SK(+)
  Backbone manufacturer: Stratagene
  Backbone size w/o insert (bp): 2961
  Vector type: PCR Cloning Vector
Growth in bacteria
  Bacterial resistance: Ampicillin, 100 μg/mL
  Growth temperature: 37°C
  Growth strain: DH10B
  Copy number: High Copy
Gene/Insert
  Gene/Insert name: 2CC3
  Species: Synthetic
  Insert size (bp): 252
  Cloning method: Unknown
  Sequencing primers: 5′ M13_pUC_fwd; 3′ M13_pUC_rev
Terms and licenses: Academic/Nonprofit Terms; Industry Terms: Not Available to Industry
How to cite: TAL-2CC3 was a gift from Veit Hornung (Addgene plasmid # 41485 ; http://n2t.net/addgene:41485 ; RRID:Addgene_41485)
