[The description below was written by a language model from this plasmid's Addgene catalogue record.]
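Description:
TAL-2CC3 is a small bacterial cloning plasmid built on the pPCR-Script Amp SK(+) backbone, a PCR cloning vector of about 3 kb. It is maintained at high copy number in E. coli under ampicillin selection. The record gives no feature table, so the origin of replication and other backbone elements are not itemised. Vectors of this phagemid-derived family typically carry a pUC-type origin and a multiple cloning site flanked by M13/pUC primer sites. This fits the listed M13 forward and reverse sequencing primers, which read across the insert.

The payload is a 252 bp synthetic insert named 2CC3. The record does not define its composition, and the cloning method is listed as unknown. The plasmid was deposited with a publication describing a ligation-independent cloning method for high-throughput assembly of transcription activator-like effector (TALE) genes. This context and the insert's size suggest that it is one unit in a library of pre-made TALE repeat building blocks. The name may encode the target bases recognised (two cytosine-specifying repeats) and the unit's position in the assembly scheme, but this reading is an inference, not something the record states. No promoter, tag, reporter or expression element for the insert is recorded.

The plasmid therefore appears to be a storage and amplification vehicle for a DNA part, not an expression construct. Its probable use is as a source of the 2CC3 fragment, to be combined with sibling modules into full-length custom TALE DNA-binding arrays, for example for designer nucleases or transcriptional regulators.
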