>Addgene plasmid #41485 | TAL-2CC3 | depositor partial sequence | sequence record 55354 | TAL-2CC3 sequence 252 bps
GAATGCCCGGTTGCTCCCTGTCTTGTGTCAAGATCATGGACTGACCCCAGACCAGGTGGTCGCAATCGCC
TCTCATGACGGGGGAAAGCAAGCCCTGGAAACCGTGCAAAGGTTGTTGCCCGTCCTTTGTCAAGACCACG
GCCTTACACCCGAGCAAGTCGTGGCCATTGCATCACATGACGGTGGCAAACAGGCTCTTGAGACTGTTCA
GAGACTTCTCCCAGTTCTCTGCCAGGCACACGGGCTGCATTC
