>Addgene plasmid #41485 | TAL-2CC3 | addgene partial sequence | sequence record 55904 | M13_pUC_fwd
AGCGCGCGTAATACGACTCACTATAGGGCGAATTGGGTACCGGGCCCCCCCTCGAGGTCGACGGTATCGA
TAAGCTTGATATTTGGGAATGCAGCCCGTGTGCCTGGCAGAGAACTGGGAGAAGTCTCTGAACAGTCTCA
AGAGCCTGTTTGCCACCGTCATGTGATGCAATGGCCACGACTTGCTCGGGTGTAAGGCCGTGGTCTTGAC
AAAGGACGGGCAACAACCTTTGCACGGTTTCCAGGGCTTGCTTTCCCCCGTCATGAGAGGCGATTGCGAC
CACCTGGTCTGGGGTCAGTCCATGATCTTGACACAAGACAGGGAGCAACCGGGCATTCATTTGGATCGAA
TTCCTGCAGCCCGGGGGATCCGCCCGGGCTAGAGCGGCCGCCACCGCGGTGGAGCTCCAGCTTTTGTTCC
CTTTAGTGAGGGTTAATTGCGCGCTTGGCGTAATCATGGTCATAGCTGTTTCCTGTGTGAAATTGTTATC
CGCTCACAATTCCACACAACATACGAGCCGGAAGCATAAAGTGTAAAGCCTGGGGTGCCTAATGAGTGAG
CTAACTCACATTAATTGCGTTGCGCTCACTGCCCGCTTTCCAGTCGGGAAACCTGTCGTGCCAGCTGCAT
TAATGAATCGGCCAACGCGCGGGGAGAGGCGGTTTGCGTATTGGGCGCTCTTCCGCTTCCTCGCTCACTG
ACTCGCTGCGCTCGGTCGTTCGGCTGCGGCGAGCGGTATCAGCTCACTCAAAGGCGGTAATACGGTTATC
CACAGAATCAGGGGATAACGCAGGAAAGAACATGTGAGCAAAAGGCCAGCAAAAGGCCAGGAACCGTAAA
AAGGCCGCGTTGCTGGCGTTTTTCCATAGGCTCCGCCCCCCTGACGAGCATCACAAAAATCGACGCTCAA
GTCAGAGGTGGCGAAACC
